>Addgene plasmid #63060 | AAV-FLEX-tmeGFP-IRES-nls-mRuby2 | depositor full sequence | sequence record 105923 | entire sequence
CTTCCGCTTCCTCGCTCACTGACTCGCTGCGCTCGGTCGTTCGGCTGCGGCGAGCGGTATCAGCTCACTC
AAAGGCGGTAATACGGTTATCCACAGAATCAGGGGATAACGCAGGAAAGAACATGTGAGCAAAAGGCCAG
CAAAAGGCCAGGAACCGTAAAAAGGCCGCGTTGCTGGCGTTTTTCCATAGGCTCCGCCCCCCTGACGAGC
ATCACAAAAATCGACGCTCAAGTCAGAGGTGGCGAAACCCGACAGGACTATAAAGATACCAGGCGTTTCC
CCCTGGAAGCTCCCTCGTGCGCTCTCCTGTTCCGACCCTGCCGCTTACCGGATACCTGTCCGCCTTTCTC
CCTTCGGGAAGCGTGGCGCTTTCTCATAGCTCACGCTGTAGGTATCTCAGTTCGGTGTAGGTCGTTCGCT
CCAAGCTGGGCTGTGTGCACGAACCCCCCGTTCAGCCCGACCGCTGCGCCTTATCCGGTAACTATCGTCT
TGAGTCCAACCCGGTAAGACACGACTTATCGCCACTGGCAGCAGCCACTGGTAACAGGATTAGCAGAGCG
AGGTATGTAGGCGGTGCTACAGAGTTCTTGAAGTGGTGGCCTAACTACGGCTACACTAGAAGAACAGTAT
TTGGTATCTGCGCTCTGCTGAAGCCAGTTACCTTCGGAAAAAGAGTTGGTAGCTCTTGATCCGGCAAACA
AACCACCGCTGGTAGCGGTGGTTTTTTTGTTTGCAAGCAGCAGATTACGCGCAGAAAAAAAGGATCTCAA
GAAGATCCTTTGATCTTTTCTACGGGGTCTGACGCTCAGTGGAACGAAAACTCACGTTAAGGGATTTTGG
TCATGAGATTATCAAAAAGGATCTTCACCTAGATCCTTTTAAATTAAAAATGAAGTTTTAAATCAATCTA
AAGTATATATGAGTAAACTTGGTCTGACAGTTACCAATGCTTAATCAGTGAGGCACCTATCTCAGCGATC
TGTCTATTTCGTTCATCCATAGTTGCCTGACTCCCCGTCGTGTAGATAACTACGATACGGGAGGGCTTAC
CATCTGGCCCCAGTGCTGCAATGATACCGCGAGACCCACGCTCACCGGCTCCAGATTTATCAGCAATAAA
CCAGCCAGCCGGAAGGGCCGAGCGCAGAAGTGGTCCTGCAACTTTATCCGCCTCCATCCAGTCTATTAAT
TGTTGCCGGGAAGCTAGAGTAAGTAGTTCGCCAGTTAATAGTTTGCGCAACGTTGTTGCCATTGCTACAG
GCATCGTGGTGTCACGCTCGTCGTTTGGTATGGCTTCATTCAGCTCCGGTTCCCAACGATCAAGGCGAGT
TACATGATCCCCCATGTTGTGCAAAAAAGCGGTTAGCTCCTTCGGTCCTCCGATCGTTGTCAGAAGTAAG
TTGGCCGCAGTGTTATCACTCATGGTTATGGCAGCACTGCATAATTCTCTTACTGTCATGCCATCCGTAA
GATGCTTTTCTGTGACTGGTGAGTACTCAACCAAGTCATTCTGAGAATAGTGTATGCGGCGACCGAGTTG
CTCTTGCCCGGCGTCAATACGGGATAATACCGCGCCACATAGCAGAACTTTAAAAGTGCTCATCATTGGA
AAACGTTCTTCGGGGCGAAAACTCTCAAGGATCTTACCGCTGTTGAGATCCAGTTCGATGTAACCCACTC
GTGCACCCAACTGATCTTCAGCATCTTTTACTTTCACCAGCGTTTCTGGGTGAGCAAAAACAGGAAGGCA
AAATGCCGCAAAAAAGGGAATAAGGGCGACACGGAAATGTTGAATACTCATACTCTTCCTTTTTCAATAT
TATTGAAGCATTTATCAGGGTTATTGTCTCATGAGCGGATACATATTTGAATGTATTTAGAAAAATAAAC
AAATAGGGGTTCCGCGCACATTTCCCCGAAAAGTGCCACCTAAATTGTAAGCGTTAATATTTTGTTAAAA
TTCGCGTTAAATTTTTGTTAAATCAGCTCATTTTTTAACCAATAGGCCGAAATCGGCAAAATCCCTTATA
AATCAAAAGAATAGACCGAGATAGGGT
[37 nt withheld, positions 2058-2094]
AAAGAACGTGGACTCCAACGTCAAAGG
[49 nt withheld, positions 2122-2170]
T
[91 nt withheld, positions 2172-2262]
G
[124 nt withheld, positions 2264-2387]
CCCATTCGCCATTCAGGCTGCGCAACTGTTGGGAAGGGCGATCGGTGCGGGCCTCTTCGCTATTACGCCA
GCTGCGCGCTCGCTCGCTCACTGAGGCCGCCCGGGCAAAGCCCGGGCGTCGGGCGACCTTTGGTCGCCCG
GCCTCAGTGAGCGAGCGAGCGCGCAGAGAGGGAGTGGCCAACTCCATCACTAGGGGTTCCTTGTAGTTAA
TGATTAACCCGCCATGCTACTTATCTACGTAGCCATGCTCTAGGAAGATCGTACCATTGACGTCAATAAT
GACGTATGTTCCCATAGTAACGCCAATAGGGACTTTCCATTGACGTCAATGGGTGGAGTATTTACGGTAA
ACTGCCCACTTGGCAGTACATCAAGTGTATCATATGCCAAGTACGCCCCCTATTGACGTCAATGACGGTA
AATGGCCCGCCTGGCATTATGCCCAGTACATGACCTTATGGGACTTTCCTACTTGGCAGTACATCTACGT
ATTAGTCATCGCTATTACCATGGTCGAGGTGAGCCCCACGTTCTGCTTCACTCTCCCCATCTCCCCCCCC
TCCCCACCCCCAATTTTGTATTTATTTATTTTTTAATTATTTTGTGCAGCGATGGGGGCGGGGGGGGGGG
GGGGGCGCGCGCCAGGCGGGGCGGGGCGGGGCGAGGGGCGGGGCGGGGCGAGGCGGAGAGGTGCGGCGGC
AGCCAATCAGAGCGGCGCGCTCCGAAAGTTTCCTTTTATGGCGAGGCGGCGGCGGCGGCGGCCCTATAAA
AAGCGAAGCGCGCGGCGGGCGGGAGTCGCTGCGACGCTGCCTTCGCCCCGTGCCCCGCTCCGCCGCCGCC
TCGCGCCGCCCGCCCCGGCTCTGACTGACCGCGTTACTCCCACAGGTGAGCGGGCGGGACGGCCCTTCTC
CTCCGGGCTGTAATTAGCGCTTGGTTTAATGACGGCTTGTTTCTTTTCTGTGGCTGCGTGAAAGCCTTGA
GGGGCTCCGGGAGGGCCCTTTGTGCGGGGGGAGCGGCTCGGGGCTGTCCGCGGGGGGACGGCTGCCTTCG
GGGGGGACGGGGCAGGGCGGGGTTCGGCTTCTGGCGTGTGACCGGCGGCTCTAGAGCCTCTGCTAACCAT
GTTCATGCCTTCTTCTTTTTCCTACAGCTCCTGGGCAACGTGCTGGTTATTGTGCTGTCTCATCATTTTG
GCAAAGAATTGGATCCCCATAACTTCGTATAAAGTATCCTATACGAAGTTATATCAAAATAGGAAGACCA
ATGCTTCACCATCGACCCGAATTGCCAAGCATCACCATCGACCCATAACTTCGTATAATGTATGCTATAC
GAAGTTATACTAGGATCCCCTTACTTGTACAGCTCGTCCATCCCACCACCAAGCCCGGCGAACTTGGCAA
CTGCGTGTTCGCGTTGTACTACGAACATTTCATTGTCACTTTCCTCTAACCTTTCCAGGCGGTGATCAAC
GGCATGGATACCGGGCATCTTGATGTTCCCGACGGTCTTTTTTGACCTGTAAGTTGTTACGAAAGAGCAA
GACAGATGGCCACCACCATCAACTTTCAGTGCCATATGAGTGTATCCCCTCAGACCACCATCTGCTGGAT
ACATCATCTCTGTATTAGGCTCCCAACCCTTGGTCTTCTTCTGCATCACGGGACCATTGGAGGGAAAGTT
TACCCCTCTGACTTGGACGTGGTAAACGAGACAGCCATCCTCAAGGCTGGTGTCCTGCATGACGGTGACG
ACTCCACCATCTTCGTATCTCGTAACTCTTTCCCAAGTAAAACCCTCAGGAAAGGACTGTTTAAAGAAAT
CAGGAATGCCTTTCGGGTACTTGATAAAAGTACGGCTGCCATACATGAACGACGTGGCAAGAATGTCAAA
GGCAAATGGCAGGGGTCCTCCCTCGATGACTTTGATCCTCATGGTTTGAGTTCCCATGTACGGATTGCCT
TCTCCTTCACCTGTGCATTTGAATTGGTGGCCGTTGACCGAACCTTCCATGACCACCTTCATACGCATAT
TTTCCTTGATCAGCTCTTCGCCCTTAGACACCATGGGGTCTTCTACCTTTCTCTTCTTTTTTGGAGGAGT
AGAATGTTGAGAGTCAGCAGTAGCCTCATCATCACTAGACATGGTATTATCATCGTGTTTTTCAAAGGAA
AACCACGTCCCCGTGGTTCGGGGGGCCTAGACGTTTTTTAACCTCGACTAAACACATGTAAAGCATGTGC
ACCGAGGCCCCAGATCAGATCCCATACAATGGGGTACCTTCTGGGCATCCTTCAGCCCCTTGTTGAATAC
GCTTGAGGAGAGCCATTTGACTCTTTCCACAACTATCCAACTCACAACGTGGCACTGGGGTTGTGCCGCC
TTTGCAGGTGTATCTTATACACGTGGCTTTTGGCCGCAGAGGCACCTGTCGCCAGGTGGGGGGTTCCGCT
GCCTGCAAAGGGTCGCTACAGACGTTGTTTGTCTTCAAGAAGCTTCCAGAGGAACTGCTTCCTTCACGAC
ATTCAACAGACCTTGCATTCCTTTGGCGAGAGGGGAAAGACCCCTAGGAATGCTCGTCAAGAAGACAGGG
CCAGGTTTCCGGGCCCTCACATTGCCAAAAGACGGCAATATGGTGGAAAATAACATATAGACAAACGCAC
ACCGGCCTTATTCCAAGCGGCTTCGGCCAGTAACGTTAGGGGGGGGGGTTAGGCAGTGACGAACTCGAGC
AGCACCATGTGATCCCGTTTCTCGTTTGGGTCTTTTGAGAGCTTACTCTGAGTAGACAGATAATGATTAT
CAGGGAGCAGGACGGGCCCGTCTCCGATAGGTGTGTTCTGCTGGTAATGATCAGCCAGCTGCACGCTGCC
GTCCTCGATGTTGTGGCGGATCTTGAAGTTCACCTTGATGCCGTTCTTCTGCTTGTCGGCCATGATATAG
ACGTTGTGGCTGTTGTAGTTGTACTCCAGCTTGTGCCCCAGGATGTTGCCGTCCTCCTTGAAGTCGATGC
CCTTCAGCTCGATGCGGTTCACCAGGGTGTCGCCCTCGAACTTCACCTCGGCGCGGGTCTTGTAGTTGCC
GTCGTCCTTGAAGAAGATGGTGCGCTCCTGGACGTAGCCTTCGGGCATGGCGGACTTGAAGAAGTCGTGC
TGCTTCATGTGGTCGGGGTAGCGGCTGAAGCACTGCACGCCGTAGGTCAGGGTGGTCACGAGGGTGGGCC
AGGGCACGGGCAGCTTGCCGGTGGTGCAGATGAACTTCAGGGTCAGCTTGCCGTAGGTGGCATCGCCCTC
GCCCTCGCCGGACACGCTGAACTTGTGGCCGTTTACGTCGCCGTCCAGCTCGACCAGGATGGGCACCACC
CCGGTGAACAGCTCCTCGCCCTTGCTCACCATGGTGGCGGCGGGTACCGAATTCTAGTATAACTTCGTAT
AGGATACTTTATACGAAGTTATCATTGGGATTCTTCCTATTTTGATCCAAGCATCACCATCGACCCTCTA
GTCCAGATCTCACCATCGACCCATAACTTCGTATAGCATACATTATACGAAGTTATGTCCCTCGAAGAGG
TTCGAATTCGATATCAAGCTTATCGATAATCAACCTCTGGATTACAAAATTTGTGAAAGATTGACTGGTA
TTCTTAACTATGTTGCTCCTTTTACGCTATGTGGATACGCTGCTTTAATGCCTTTGTATCATGCTATTGC
TTCCCGTATGGCTTTCATTTTCTCCTCCTTGTATAAATCCTGGTTGCTGTCTCTTTATGAGGAGTTGTGG
CCCGTTGTCAGGCAACGTGGCGTGGTGTGCACTGTGTTTGCTGACGCAACCCCCACTGGTTGGGGCATTG
CCACCACCTGTCAGCTCCTTTCCGGGACTTTCGCTTTCCCCCTCCCTATTGCCACGGCGGAACTCATCGC
CGCCTGCCTTGCCCGCTGCTGGACAGGGGCTCGGCTGTTGGGCACTGACAATTCCGTGGTGTTGTCGGGG
AAATCATCGTCCTTTCCTTGGCTGCTCGCCTGTGTTGCCACCTGGATTCTGCGCGGGACGTCCTTCTGCT
ACGTCCCTTCGGCCCTCAATCCAGCGGACCTTCCTTCCCGCGGCCTGCTGCCGGCTCTGCGGCCTCTTCC
GCGTCTTCGCCTTCGCCCTCAGACGAGTCGGATCTCCCTTTGGGCCGCCTCCCCGCATCGATACCGTCGA
CCCGGGCGGCCGCTTCGAGCAGACATGATAAGATACATTGATGAGTTTGGACAAACCACAACTAGAATGC
AGTGAAAAAAATGCTTTATTTGTGAAATTTGTGATGCTATTGCTTTATTTGTAACCATTATAAGCTGCAA
TAAACAAGTTAACAACAACAATTGCATTCATTTTATGTTTCAGGTTCAGGGGGAGATGTGGGAGGTTTTT
TAAAGCAAGTAAAACCTCTACAAATGTGGTAAAATCGATAAGGATCTTCCTAGAGCATGGCTACGTAGAT
AAGTAGCATGGCGGGTTAATCATTAACTACAAGGAACCCCTAGTGATGGAGTTGGCCACTCCCTCTCTGC
GCGCTCGCTCGCTCACTGAGGCCGGGCGACCAAAGGTCGCCCGACGCCCGGGCTTTGCCCGGGCGGCCTC
AGTGAGCGAGCGAGCGCGCAGCTGCATTAATGAATCGGCCAACGCGCGGGGAGAGGCGGTTTGCGTATTG
GGCGCT
Features (pLannotate 1.2.2; 25 found; start..end, strand, type, name):
    182..770     -  rep_origin     ori: high-copy-number ColE1/pMB1/pBR322/pUC origin of replication
    941..1801    -  CDS            AmpR: β-lactamase; bla; confers resistance to ampicillin, carbenicillin, and related antibiotics
   1802..1906    -  promoter       AmpR promoter: bla
   1959..2387    -  rep_origin     f1 ori (sequence partly withheld): f1 bacteriophage origin of replication; arrow indicates direction of (+) strand synthesis
   2392..2461    -  CDS            lacZα (fragment): LacZα fragment of β-galactosidase; lacZ fragment
   2456..2588    -  repeat_region  AAV2 ITR (fragment): inverted terminal repeat of adeno-associated virus serotype 2 inverted
   2651..2899    +  enhancer       CMV enhancer (fragment): human cytomegalovirus immediate early enhancer
   2901..3178    +  promoter       chicken β-actin promoter: No description available
   3179..3315    +  intron         hybrid intron (fragment): hybrid between chicken β-actin (CBA) and minute virus of mice (MMV) introns (Gray et al., 2011)
   3404..3534    +  intron         chimeric intron (fragment): chimera between introns from chicken β-actin and rabbit β-globin
   3532..3597    +  CDS            HBB (fragment): HBB_LEPEU - Experimental evidence at protein level: Swiss-Prot protein existence level 1. Involved in oxygen transport from the lung to the various peripheral tissues. From Lepus europaeus (European hare).
   3596..3629    -  protein_bind   lox2272: Cre-mediated recombination occurs in the 8-bp core sequence (GGATACTT). lox2272 sites are compatible with each other, but incompatible with loxP or loxN sites (Lee and Saito, 1988). Cre recombinase
   3692..3725    -  protein_bind   loxP: Cre-mediated recombination occurs in the 8-bp core sequence (GCATACAT). Cre recombinase
   3741..4451    -  CDS            mRuby2: mRuby2 is a basic (constitutively fluorescent) red fluorescent protein published in 2012, derived from Entacmaea quadricolor. It has moderate acid sensitivity.
   4461..4481    -  CDS            SV40 NLS: nuclear localization signal of SV40 (simian virus 40) large T antigen
   4532..5083    -  misc_feature   IRES: internal ribosome entry site (IRES) of the encephalomyocarditis virus (EMCV)
   5099..5773    -  CDS            (3-F)Tyr-EGFP: (3-F)Tyr-EGFP is a basic (constitutively fluorescent) green fluorescent protein published in 2004, derived from Aequorea victoria.
   5806..5839    +  protein_bind   lox2272: Cre-mediated recombination occurs in the 8-bp core sequence (GGATACTT). lox2272 sites are compatible with each other, but incompatible with loxP or loxN sites (Lee and Saito, 1988). Cre recombinase
   5910..5943    +  protein_bind   loxP: Cre-mediated recombination occurs in the 8-bp core sequence (GCATACAT). Cre recombinase
   5961..5985    +  misc_feature   MCS (fragment): pBluescript multiple cloning site
   5985..6573    +  misc_feature   WPRE: woodchuck hepatitis virus posttranscriptional regulatory element
   6616..6737    -  polyA_signal   SV40 poly(A) signal: SV40 polyadenylation signal
   6760..6828    -  CDS            large T antigen (fragment): large T antigen from SV40 (simian virus 40)
   6899..7032    +  repeat_region  AAV2 ITR: inverted terminal repeat of adeno-associated virus serotype 2 inverted
   7026..7082    -  CDS            lacI (fragment): lac repressor; lacI; The lac repressor binds to the lac operator to inhibit transcription in E. coli. This inhibition can be relieved by adding lactose or isopropyl-β-D-thiogalactopyranoside (IPTG).
