[The description below was written by a language model from this plasmid's Addgene catalogue record and pLannotate feature annotations shown in this document.]
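Description:
AAV-FLEX-tmeGFP-IRES-nls-mRuby2 is an adeno-associated virus transfer plasmid of about 7.1 kb for Cre-dependent expression of two fluorescent proteins in mammalian cells. It was built on the AAV-FLEX-FLIM-AKAR backbone. In bacteria it is maintained through a ColE1/pUC-type origin and selected with ampicillin via the β-lactamase gene; an f1 origin is also present. The catalogue lists it as low copy and calls for a recombination-deficient E. coli strain, which is the usual precaution for preserving the repeat-rich AAV2 inverted terminal repeats. These ITRs flank the expression cassette and allow it to be packaged into recombinant AAV particles.

Between the ITRs, a CAG promoter (CMV enhancer, chicken β-actin promoter and a chimeric intron) faces a FLEX switch made of paired lox2272 and loxP sites in opposing orientations. The coding unit sits inverted relative to the promoter, so it is silent until Cre recombinase flips it and then excises sites to lock it in the sense orientation. Once inverted, a single transcript encodes truncated monomeric eGFP, which the automated annotation matches to an EGFP variant. An EMCV IRES follows, driving independent translation of mRuby2 fused to an SV40 nuclear localization signal. A WPRE downstream enhances transcript expression, and an SV40 polyadenylation signal is annotated on the reverse strand near the 3′ ITR.

The result is green labelling from tmeGFP, which carries no annotated targeting signal, together with red nuclear labelling restricted to Cre-expressing cells. The associated publication concerns a PKA activity sensor for two-photon FRET-FLIM imaging, so this construct likely serves as a companion to that work, though the record does not state its exact role.
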