Addgene plasmid #63060: AAV-FLEX-tmeGFP-IRES-nls-mRuby2
Purpose: Expresses truncated monomeric eGFP and nuclear localized mRuby2 (linked with IRES) in a Cre-dependent manner in an AAV backbone
Depositing lab: Bernardo Sabatini. Depositing organization: Harvard Medical School. Publication: A PKA activity sensor for quantitative analysis of endogenous GPCR signaling via 2-photon FRET-FLIM imaging. Chen Y, Saulnier JL, Yellen G, Sabatini BL. Front Pharmacol. 2014 Apr 2;5:56. doi: 10.3389/fphar.2014.00056. eCollection 2014. PubMed 24765076.
Backbone
  Vector backbone: AAV-FLEX-FLIM-AKAR
  Backbone manufacturer: Yao Chen and Bernardo Sabatini
  Backbone size w/o insert (bp): 6300
  Total vector size (bp): 7100
  Modifications to backbone: N/A
  Vector type: Mammalian Expression, AAV, Cre/Lox
Growth in bacteria
  Bacterial resistance: Ampicillin, 100 μg/mL
  Growth temperature: 30°C
  Growth strain: Stbl3
  Growth instructions: Use recombinase-free E. coli (e.g. Invitrogen's Stbl3)
  Copy number: Low Copy
Gene/Insert
  Gene/Insert name: nls-mRuby2
  Species: Synthetic; Entacmaea quadricolor
  Insert size (bp): 800
  Promoter: CAG
  Cloning method: Restriction Enzyme; 5′ cloning site XbaI (not destroyed); 3′ cloning site XhoI (not destroyed)
  Sequencing primers: 5′ GCAACGTGCTGGTTATTGTG; 3′ GAGGTTGATTATCGATAAGC
Resource information
  A portion of this plasmid was derived from a plasmid made by: Gene synthesis based on mRuby2 sequence from Lam et al Nat Methods. 2012 Sep 9. doi: 10.1038/nmeth.2171
Terms and licenses: Academic/Nonprofit Terms; Industry Terms: Not Available to Industry
How to cite: AAV-FLEX-tmeGFP-IRES-nls-mRuby2 was a gift from Bernardo Sabatini (Addgene plasmid # 63060 ; http://n2t.net/addgene:63060 ; RRID:Addgene_63060)
