>Addgene plasmid #63060 | AAV-FLEX-tmeGFP-IRES-nls-mRuby2 | addgene partial sequence | sequence record 112328 | pCAG-F 5'-GCAACGTGCTGGTTATTGTG-3'
CGTATAAAGTATCCTATACGAAGTTATATCAAAATAGGAAGACCAATGCTTCACCATCGACCCGAATTGC
CAAGCATCACCATCGACCCATAACTTCGTATAATGTATGCTATACGAAGTTATACTAGGATCCCCTTACT
TGTACAGCTCGTCCATCCCACCACCAAGCCCGGCGAACTTGGCAACTGCGTGTTCGCGTTGTACTACGAA
CATTTCATTGTCACTTTCCTCTAACCTTTCCAGGCGGTGATCAACGGCATGGATACCGGGCATCTTGATG
TTCCCGACGGTCTTTTTTGACCTGTAAGTTGTTACGAAAGAGCAAGACAGATGGCCACCACCATCAACTT
TCAGTGCCATATGAGTGTATCCCCTCAGACCACCATCTGCTGGATACATCATCTCTGTATTAGGCTCCCA
ACCCTTGGTCTTCTTCTGCATCACGGGACCATTGGAGGGAAAGTTTACCCCTCTGACTTGGACGTGGTAA
ACGAGACAGCCATCCTCAAGGCTGGTGTCCTGCATGACGGTGACGACTCCACCATCTTCGTATCTCGTAA
CTCTTTCCCAAGTAAAACCCTCAGGAAAGGACTGTTTAAAGAAATCAGGAATGCCTTTCGGGTACTTGAT
AAAAGTACGGCTGCCATACATGAACGACGTGGCAAGAATGTCAAAGGCAAATGGCAGGGGTCCTCCCTCG
ATGACTTTGATCCTCATGGTTTGAGTTCCCATGTACGGATTGCCTTCTCCTTCACCTGTGCATTTGAATT
GGTG
