>Addgene plasmid #63060 | AAV-FLEX-tmeGFP-IRES-nls-mRuby2 | addgene partial sequence | sequence record 115706 | IRES-R 5'-CCTCACATTGCCAAAAGACG-3'
ACCGGCCTTATTCCAAGCGGCTTCGGCCAGTAACGTTAGGGGGGGGGGTTAGGCAGTGACGAACTCGAGC
AGCACCATGTGATCCCGTTTCTCGTTTGGGTCTTTTGAGAGCTTACTCTGAGTAGACAGATAATGATTAT
CAGGGAGCAGGACGGGCCCGTCTCCGATAGGTGTGTTCTGCTGGTAATGATCAGCCAGCTGCACGCTGCC
GTCCTCGATGTTGTGGCGGATCTTGAAGTTCACCTTGATGCCGTTCTTCTGCTTGTCGGCCATGATATAG
ACGTTGTGGCTGTTGTAGTTGTACTCCAGCTTGTGCCCCAGGATGTTGCCGTCCTCCTTGAAGTCGATGC
CCTTCAGCTCGATGCGGTTCACCAGGGTGTCGCCCTCGAACTTCACCTCGGCGCGGGTCTTGTAGTTGCC
GTCGTCCTTGAAGAAGATGGTGCGCTCCTGGACGTAGCCTTCGGGCATGGCGGACTTGAAGAAGTCGTGC
TGCTTCATGTGGTCGGGGTAGCGGCTGAAGCACTGCACGCCGTAGGTCAGGGTGGTCACGAGGGTGGGCC
AGGGCACGGGCAGCTTGCCGGTGGTGCAGATGAACTTCAGGGTCAGCTTGCCGTAGGTGGCATCGCCCTC
GCCCTCGCCGGACACGCTGAACTTGTGGCCGTTTACGTCGCCGTCCAGCTCGACCAGGATGGGCACCACC
CCGGTGAACAGCTCCTCGCCCTTGCTCACCATGGTGGCGGCGGGTACCGAATTCTAGTATAACTTCGTAT
AGGAT
