>Addgene plasmid #63060 | AAV-FLEX-tmeGFP-IRES-nls-mRuby2 | addgene partial sequence | sequence record 115707 | EXFP-internal-F 5'-ACGACGGCAACTACAAGACC-3'
GCTGAAGGGCATCGACTTCAAGGAGGACGGCAACATCCTGGGGCACAAGCTGGAGTACAACTACAACAGC
CACAACGTCTATATCATGGCCGACAAGCAGAAGAACGGCATCAAGGTGAACTTCAAGATCCGCCACAACA
TCGAGGACGGCAGCGTGCAGCTGGCTGATCATTACCAGCAGAACACACCTATCGGAGACGGGCCCGTCCT
GCTCCCTGATAATCATTATCTGTCTACTCAGAGTAAGCTCTCAAAAGACCCAAACGAGAAACGGGATCAC
ATGGTGCTGCTCGAGTTCGTCACTGCCTAACCCCCCCCCCTAACGTTACTGGCCGAAGCCGCTTGGAATA
AGGCCGGTGTGCGTTTGTCTATATGTTATTTTCCACCATATTGCCGTCTTTTGGCAATGTGAGGGCCCGG
AAACCTGGCCCTGTCTTCTTGACGAGCATTCCTAGGGGTCTTTCCCCTCTCGCCAAAGGAATGCAAGGTC
TGTTGAATGTCGTGAAGGAAGCAGTTCCTCTGGAAGCTTCTTGAAGACAAACAACGTCTGTAGCGACCCT
TTGCAGGCAGCGGAACCCCCCACCTGGCGACAGGTGCCTCTGCGGCCAAAAGCCACGTGTATAAGATACA
CCTGCAAAGGCGGCACAACCCCAGTGCCACGTTGTGAGTTGGATAGTTGTGGAAAGAGTCAAATGGCTCT
CCTCAAGCGTATTCAACAAGGGGCTGAAGGATGCCCAGAAGGTACCCCATTGTATGGGAT
